Addgene plasmid #237497: CCLMPC_HA-NUP98::NSD1
Purpose: Express HA-tagged NUP98::NSD1 in dual promoter lentiviral vector
Depositing lab: Jeffery Klco. Depositing organization: St. Jude Children's Research Hospital. Publication: KAT6A and KAT7 Histone Acetyltransferase Complexes Are Molecular Dependencies and Therapeutic Targets in NUP98-Rearranged Acute Myeloid Leukemia. Michmerhuizen NL, Heikamp EB, Iacobucci I, Umeda M, Arthur B, Mishra V, Park CS, Di Giacomo D, Hiltenbrand R, Gao Q, Radko-Juettner S, Lott J, Martucci C, Subramanyam V, Hatton C, Wenge DV, Baviskar P, Portola P, Claquin A, Chandra B, Baggett DW, Khalighifar A, Huang H, Zhou P, Long L, Shi H, Sun Y, Papachristou EK, Sekhar Reddy Chilamakuri C, de Luna Vitorino FN, Gongora JM, Wu H, Pounds SB, Janke LJ, Kentsis A, D'Santos CS, Garcia BA, Kriwacki RW, Chi H, Klco JM, Armstrong SA, Mullighan CG. Cancer Discov. 2025 Jun 19. doi: 10.1158/2159-8290.CD-24-1772. PubMed 40536430.
Backbone
  Vector backbone: CCLMPC
  Vector type: Mammalian Expression, Lentiviral
Growth in bacteria
  Bacterial resistance: Ampicillin, 100 μg/mL
  Growth temperature: 37°C
  Growth strain: NEB Stable
  Copy number: High Copy
Gene/Insert
  Gene/Insert name: HA-NUP98::NSD1
  Species: H. sapiens (human)
  Entrez Gene: NUP98 (a.k.a. ADIR2, NUP196, NUP96, Nup98-96); NSD1 (a.k.a. ARA267, KMT3B, SOTOS, SOTOS1, STO)
  Promoter: MND/PGK
  Tag / fusion protein: HA (N terminal on insert)
  Cloning method: Gateway Cloning
Terms and licenses: Academic/Nonprofit Terms; Industry Terms: Not Available to Industry
How to cite: CCLMPC_HA-NUP98::NSD1 was a gift from Jeffery Klco (Addgene plasmid # 237497 ; http://n2t.net/addgene:237497 ; RRID:Addgene_237497)
