[The description below was written by a language model from this plasmid's Addgene catalogue record and pLannotate feature annotations shown in this document.]
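Description:
CCLMPC_HA-NUP98::NSD1 is a 13.7 kb self-inactivating HIV-1-based lentiviral transfer plasmid built on the CCLMPC backbone for expressing the human leukemia-associated fusion oncoprotein NUP98::NSD1 in mammalian cells. In bacteria it is maintained through a high-copy ColE1/pUC-type origin and selected with ampicillin via the bla gene. An f1 origin, an SV40 origin and remnants of lac/pBluescript cloning sequences are also present in the backbone. The viral genome is transcribed from a CMV enhancer/promoter fused to a truncated 5' LTR, a chimeric arrangement generally associated with Tat-independent production of genomic RNA. It carries the Ψ packaging signal with a gag fragment, the RRE for Rev-dependent nuclear export, the cPPT/CTS, and a ΔU3 3' LTR followed by an SV40 polyadenylation signal. No WPRE is annotated.

The payload is a dual-promoter cassette. The record names the first promoter as MND, which the feature table detects as murine leukemia virus LTR-derived fragments lying just upstream of the insert. It drives the fusion open reading frame, introduced by Gateway cloning and flanked by attB1 and attB2 sites. The annotated coding region joins an N-terminal portion of NUP98 to a large C-terminal portion of NSD1, an H3K36 methyltransferase. The N-terminal HA tag listed in the catalogue entry is not separately annotated. Downstream, a mouse PGK promoter independently drives mCherry, which serves as a fluorescent marker of transduced cells. No mammalian drug-selection marker is annotated. The associated publication concerns histone acetyltransferase dependencies in NUP98-rearranged acute myeloid leukemia, consistent with use of the vector to model this fusion.
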