Features (pLannotate 1.2.2; 34 found; start..end, strand, type, name):
     11..29      +  promoter       T3 promoter: promoter for bacteriophage T3 RNA polymerase
    130..509     +  enhancer       CMV enhancer: human cytomegalovirus immediate early enhancer
    510..713     +  promoter       CMV promoter: human cytomegalovirus (CMV) immediate early promoter
    728..908     +  LTR            5' LTR (truncated): truncated 5' long terminal repeat (LTR) from HIV-1
    955..1080    +  misc_feature   HIV-1 Ψ: packaging signal of human immunodeficiency virus type 1
   1064..1427    +  CDS            HIV-1 gag (fragment): gag protein from human immunodeficiency virus 1; gag
   1573..1806    +  misc_feature   RRE: The Rev response element (RRE) of HIV-1 allows for Rev-dependent mRNA export from the nucleus to the cytoplasm.
   2183..2283    +  CDS            Rev (fragment): human immunodeficiency virus 1 (HIV-1) Rev protein; rev; enhances nuclear export of unspliced and incompletely spliced viral mRNAs
   2284..2302    -  misc_feature   MCS (fragment): pBluescript multiple cloning site
   2332..2449    +  misc_feature   cPPT/CTS: central polypurine tract and central termination sequence of HIV-1
   2497..2597    +  CDS            env (fragment): murine leukemia virus gPr80 envelope polyprotein precursor; env; proteolytically cleaved into gp70SU and p15TM subunits
   2639..2673    +  LTR            3' LTR (ΔU3) (fragment): self-inactivating 3' long terminal repeat (LTR) from Moloney murine leukemia virus
   2702..3025    +  LTR            LTR (fragment): long terminal repeat from Moloney murine leukemia virus
   3052..3076    +  protein_bind   attB1: mutant version of attB; recombination site for the Gateway® BP reaction BP Clonase™
   3127..4533    +  CDS            NUP98 (fragment): NUP98_HUMAN - Also known as ADAR2. Experimental evidence at protein level: Swiss-Prot protein existence level 1. (Microbial infection) Binds HIV-1 capsid-nucleocapsid (HIV-1 CA-NC) complexes and may thereby promote the integration of the virus in the host nucleus (in vitro) (PubMed:23523133). Binding affinity to HIV-1 CA-NC complexes bearing the capsid change ASN-74-ASP is reduced (in vitro) (PubMed:23523133). From Homo sapiens (Human).
   4516..8823    +  CDS            NSD1 (fragment): NSD1_HUMAN - Also known as ARA267, KMT3B. Experimental evidence at protein level: Swiss-Prot protein existence level 1. Histone methyltransferase that dimethylates Lys-36 of histone H3 (H3K36me2). Transcriptional intermediary factor capable of both negatively or positively influencing transcription, depending on the cellular context. From Homo sapiens (Human).
   8843..8867    -  protein_bind   attB2: mutant version of attB; recombination site for the Gateway® BP reaction BP Clonase™
   8874..8891    -  misc_feature   MCS (fragment): pUC18/19 multiple cloning site
   8896..9395    +  promoter       PGK promoter: mouse phosphoglycerate kinase 1 promoter
   9422..10132   +  CDS            mCherry: monomeric derivative of DsRed fluorescent protein (Shaner et al., 2004) mammalian codon-optimized
  10184..10252   +  CDS            nef (fragment): NEF_HV1Z2 - Experimental evidence at protein level: Swiss-Prot protein existence level 1. Extracellular Nef protein targets CD4(+) T-lymphocytes for apoptosis by interacting with CXCR4 surface receptors. From Human immunodeficiency virus type 1 group M subtype D (isolate Z2/CDC-Z34) (HIV-1).
  10254..10487   +  LTR            3' LTR (ΔU3): self-inactivating 3' long terminal repeat (LTR) from HIV-1
  10559..10680   +  polyA_signal   SV40 poly(A) signal: SV40 polyadenylation signal
  10720..10855   +  rep_origin     SV40 ori: SV40 origin of replication
  10876..10894   -  promoter       T7 promoter: promoter for bacteriophage T7 RNA polymerase
  10902..11057   +  CDS            lacZα (fragment): LacZα fragment of β-galactosidase; lacZ fragment
  11062..11490   +  rep_origin     f1 ori (sequence partly withheld): f1 bacteriophage origin of replication; arrow indicates direction of (+) strand synthesis
  11543..11647   +  promoter       AmpR promoter: bla
  11648..12508   +  CDS            AmpR: β-lactamase; bla; confers resistance to ampicillin, carbenicillin, and related antibiotics
  12679..13267   +  rep_origin     ori: high-copy-number ColE1/pMB1/pBR322/pUC origin of replication
  13450..13542   +  CDS            lacI (fragment): lac repressor; lacI; The lac repressor binds to the lac operator to inhibit transcription in E. coli. This inhibition can be relieved by adding lactose or isopropyl-β-D-thiogalactopyranoside (IPTG).
  13555..13576   +  protein_bind   CAP binding site: CAP binding activates transcription in the presence of cAMP. E. coli catabolite activator protein
  13591..13621   +  promoter       lac promoter: promoter for the E. coli lac operon
  13625..13647   +  protein_bind   lac operator (fragment): The lac repressor binds to the lac operator to inhibit transcription in E. coli. This inhibition can be relieved by adding lactose or isopropyl-β-D-thiogalactopyranoside (IPTG). lac repressor encoded by lacI
>Addgene plasmid #237497 | CCLMPC_HA-NUP98::NSD1 | addgene full sequence | sequence record 473980 | Addgene NGS Result
CCAAGCGCGCAATTAACCCTCACTAAAGGGAACAAAAGCTGGAGCTGCAAGCTTGGCCATTGCATACGTT
GTATCCATATCATAATATGTACATTTATATTGGCTCATGTCCAACATTACCGCCATGTTGACATTGATTA
TTGACTAGTTATTAATAGTAATCAATTACGGGGTCATTAGTTCATAGCCCATATATGGAGTTCCGCGTTA
CATAACTTACGGTAAATGGCCCGCCTGGCTGACCGCCCAACGACCCCCGCCCATTGACGTCAATAATGAC
GTATGTTCCCATAGTAACGCCAATAGGGACTTTCCATTGACGTCAATGGGTGGAGTATTTACGGTAAACT
GCCCACTTGGCAGTACATCAAGTGTATCATATGCCAAGTACGCCCCCTATTGACGTCAATGACGGTAAAT
GGCCCGCCTGGCATTATGCCCAGTACATGACCTTATGGGACTTTCCTACTTGGCAGTACATCTACGTATT
AGTCATCGCTATTACCATGGTGATGCGGTTTTGGCAGTACATCAATGGGCGTGGATAGCGGTTTGACTCA
CGGGGATTTCCAAGTCTCCACCCCATTGACGTCAATGGGAGTTTGTTTTGGCACCAAAATCAACGGGACT
TTCCAAAATGTCGTAACAACTCCGCCCCATTGACGCAAATGGGCGGTAGGCGTGTACGGTGGGAGGTCTA
TATAAGCAGAGCTCGTTTAGTGAACCGGGGTCTCTCTGGTTAGACCAGATCTGAGCCTGGGAGCTCTCTG
GCTAACTAGGGAACCCACTGCTTAAGCCTCAATAAAGCTTGCCTTGAGTGCTTCAAGTAGTGTGTGCCCG
TCTGTTGTGTGACTCTGGTAACTAGAGATCCCTCAGACCCTTTTAGTCAGTGTGGAAAATCTCTAGCAGT
GGCGCCCGAACAGGGACTTGAAAGCGAAAGGGAAACCAGAGGAGCTCTCTCGACGCAGGACTCGGCTTGC
TGAAGCGCGCACGGCAAGAGGCGAGGGGCGGCGACTGGTGAGTACGCCAAAAATTTTGACTAGCGGAGGC
TAGAAGGAGAGAGATGGGTGCGAGAGCGTCAGTATTAAGCGGGGGAGAATTAGATCGCGATGGGAAAAAA
TTCGGTTAAGGCCAGGGGGAAAGAAAAAATATAAATTAAAACATATAGTATGGGCAAGCAGGGAGCTAGA
ACGATTCGCAGTTAATCCTGGCCTGTTAGAAACATCAGAAGGCTGTAGACAAATACTGGGACAGCTACAA
CCATCCCTTCAGACAGGATCAGAAGAACTTAGATCATTATATAATACAGTAGCAACCCTCTATTGTGTGC
ATCAAAGGATAGAGATAAAAGACACCAAGGAAGCTTTAGACAAGATAGAGGAAGAGCAAAACAAAAGTAA
GACCACCGCACAGCAAGCGGCCGCTGATCTTCAGACCTGGAGGAGGAGATATGAGGGACAATTGGAGAAG
TGAATTATATAAATATAAAGTAGTAAAAATTGAACCATTAGGAGTAGCACCCACCAAGGCAAAGAGAAGA
GTGGTGCAGAGAGAAAAAAGAGCAGTGGGAATAGGAGCTTTGTTCCTTGGGTTCTTGGGAGCAGCAGGAA
GCACTATGGGCGCAGCGTCAATGACGCTGACGGTACAGGCCAGACAATTATTGTCTGGTATAGTGCAGCA
GCAGAACAATTTGCTGAGGGCTATTGAGGCGCAACAGCATCTGTTGCAACTCACAGTCTGGGGCATCAAG
CAGCTCCAGGCAAGAATCCTGGCTGTGGAAAGATACCTAAAGGATCAACAGCTCCTGGGGATTTGGGGTT
GCTCTGGAAAACTCATTTGCACCACTGCTGTGCCTTGGAATGCTAGTTGGAGTAATAAATCTCTGGAACA
GATTTGGAATCACACGACCTGGATGGAGTGGGACAGAGAAATTAACAATTACACAAGCTTAATACACTCC
TTAATTGAAGAATCGCAAAACCAGCAAGAAAAGAATGAACAAGAATTATTGGAATTAGATAAATGGGCAA
GTTTGTGGAATTGGTTTAACATAACAAATTGGCTGTGGTATATAAAATTATTCATAATGATAGTAGGAGG
CTTGGTAGGTTTAAGAATAGTTTTTGCTGTACTTTCTATAGTGAATAGAGTTAGGCAGGGATATTCACCA
TTATCGTTTCAGACCCACCTCCCAACCCCGAGGGGACCCGACAGGCCCGAAGGAATAGAAGAAGAAGGTG
GAGAGAGAGACAGAGACAGATCCATTCGATTAGTGAACGGATCTCGACGGTATCGATAAGCTAATTCACA
AATGGCAGTATTCATCCACAATTTTAAAAGAAAAGGGGGGATTGGGGGGTACAGTGCAGGGGAAAGAATA
GTAGACATAATAGCAACAGACATACAAACTAAAGAATTACAAAAACAAATTACAAAAATTCAAAATTTTC
GGGTTTATTACAGGGACAGCAGAGATCCAGTTTGGGAATTAGCTTGATCGATTAGTCCAATTTGTTAAAG
ACAGGATATCAGTGGTCCAGGCTCTAGTTTTGACTCAACAATATCACCAGCTGAAGCCTATAGAGTACGA
GCCATAGATAGAATAAAAGATTTTATTTAGTCTCCAGAAAAAGGGGGGAATGAAAGACCCCACCTGTAGG
TTTGGCAAGCTAGGATCAAGGTTAGGAACAGAGAGACAGCAGAATATGGGCCAAACAGGATATCTGTGGT
AAGCAGTTCCTGCCCCGGCTCAGGGCCAAGAACAGTTGGAACAGCAGAATATGGGCCAAACAGGATATCT
GTGGTAAGCAGTTCCTGCCCCGGCTCAGGGCCAAGAACAGATGGTCCCCAGATGCGGTCCCGCCCTCAGC
AGTTTCTAGAGAACCATCAGATGTTTCCAGGGTGCCCCAAGGACCTGAAATGACCCTGTGCCTTATTTGA
ACTAACCAATCAGTTCGCTTCTCGCTTCTGTTCGCGCGCTTCTGCTCCCCGAGCTCAATAAAAGAGCCCA
CAACCCCTCACTCGGCGCGATCTAGATCTCGAATCGAATTCACAAGTTTGTACAAAAAAGCAGGCTCCGC
GGCCGCCCCCTTCACCATGTATCCGTATGATGTGCCGGATTATGCGTTTAACAAATCATTTGGAACACCC
TTTGGGGGTGGCACAGGTGGCTTTGGCACAACTTCAACATTTGGACAGAATACTGGCTTTGGCACTACTA
GTGGAGGGGCATTTGGAACATCTGCATTTGGTTCTAGCAACAATACTGGAGGCCTCTTTGGAAATTCACA
GACTAAACCAGGAGGATTGTTTGGAACCAGTTCATTTAGCCAGCCAGCTACCTCCACAAGCACTGGCTTT
GGGTTTGGTACGTCAACAGGAACAGCAAATACCTTGTTTGGAACTGCAAGCACAGGGACCAGTCTCTTCT
CATCCCAAAACAATGCCTTTGCACAAAATAAACCAACTGGCTTTGGCAATTTTGGAACCAGTACTAGCAG
TGGAGGACTCTTTGGAACCACAAATACCACCTCTAATCCTTTTGGCAGCACATCTGGCTCCCTCTTTGGG
CCAAGTAGTTTTACAGCTGCTCCTACTGGGACTACTATTAAATTTAACCCTCCAACTGGTACAGATACTA
TGGTCAAAGCTGGAGTTAGCACTAACATAAGTACCAAGCACCAGTGTATTACTGCTATGAAAGAATATGA
AAGCAAGTCACTAGAGGAACTTCGTTTAGAGGATTATCAGGCTAACAGGAAGGGCCCACAGAACCAGGTG
GGAGCAGGTACCACAACTGGCTTGTTTGGGTCTTCTCCAGCCACTTCCAGCGCAACAGGACTCTTCAGCT
CCTCCACCACTAATTCAGGCTTTGCATATGGTCAGAACAAAACTGCCTTTGGAACTAGTACAACTGGATT
TGGAACAAATCCAGGTGGTCTCTTTGGCCAACAGAATCAGCAGACTACCAGCCTCTTCAGCAAACCATTT
GGCCAGGCTACAACCACCCAGAACACTGGCTTTTCCTTTGGTAATACCAGCACCATAGGACAGCCAAGCA
CCAACACCATGGGATTATTTGGAGTAACCCAAGCCTCACAGCCTGGAGGTCTTTTTGGGACAGCTACAAA
CACCAGCACTGGGACAGCATTTGGAACAGGAACAGGTCTCTTTGGGCAGACCAATACTGGATTTGGTGCT
GTTGGTTCGACCCTGTTTGGCAATAACAAGCTTACTACATTTGGAAGCAGCACAACCAGTGCACCTTCAT
TTGGTACAACCAGTGGCGGGCTCTTTGGTTTTGGCACAAATACCAGTGGGAATAGTATTTTTGGAAGTAA
ACCAGCACCTGGGACTCTTGGAACTGGGCTTGGTGCAGGATTTGGAACAGCTCTTGGTGCTGGACAGGCA
TCTTTGTTTGGGAACAACCAACCTAAGATTGGAGGGCCTCTTGGTACAGGAGCCTTTGGGGCCCCTGGAT
TTAATACTACGACAGCCACTTTGGGCTTTGGAGCCCCCCAGGCCCCAGTAGCTGTGCGGTCAGAGAAGAA
ACGCCTTAGGAAGCCAAGCAAGTGGCTTTTGGAATATACAGAAGAATATGATCAGATATTTGCTCCTAAG
AAAAAACAAAAGAAGGTACAGGAGCAGGTGCACAAGGTAAGTTCCCGCTGTGAAGAGGAAAGCCTTCTAG
CCCGAGGTCGATCTAGTGCTCAGAACAAGCAGGTGGACGAGAATTCTTTGATTTCAACCAAAGAAGAGCC
TCCAGTTCTTGAAAGGGAGGCTCCGTTTTTGGAGGGCCCCTTGGCTCAGTCAGAACTTGGAGGTGGACAT
GCTGAGTTGCCGCAGCTGACCTTGTCTGTGCCTGTGGCTCCGGAAGTCTCTCCACGGCCTGCCCTTGAGT
CTGAGGAATTGCTAGTTAAAACGCCAGGAAATTATGAAAGTAAACGTCAAAGAAAACCAACTAAGAAACT
TCTTGAATCCAATGATTTAGACCCTGGATTTATGCCCAAGAAGGGGGACCTTGGCCTTTCTAAAAAGTGC
TATGAAGCTGGTCACCTGGAGAATGGCATAACTGAATCTTGTGCCACATCTTATTCAAAAGATTTTGGTG
GAGGCACTACCAAGATATTTGACAAGCCAAGGAAGCGAAAACGACAGAGGCATGCTGCAGCCAAGATGCA
GTGTAAAAAAGTGAAAAATGATGACTCGTCAAAAGAGATTCCAGGCTCAGAGGGAGAACTAATGCCTCAC
AGGACGGCCACAAGCCCCAAGGAGACTGTTGAGGAAGGTGTAGAACACGATCCCGGGATGCCTGCCTCTA
AAAAAATGCAGGGTGAACGCGGTGGAGGAGCTGCACTCAAGGAGAATGTCTGTCAGAATTGTGAAAAATT
GGGTGAGCTGCTGTTATGTGAGGCTCAGTGCTGTGGGGCTTTCCACCTGGAGTGCCTTGGATTGACTGAG
ATGCCAAGAGGAAAATTTATCTGCAATGAATGTCGCACAGGAATCCATACCTGTTTTGTATGTAAGCAGA
GTGGGGAAGATGTTAAAAGGTGCCTTCTACCCTTGTGTGGAAAGTTTTACCATGAAGAGTGTGTCCAGAA
GTACCCACCCACTGTTATGCAGAACAAGGGCTTCCGGTGCTCCCTCCACATCTGTATAACCTGTCATGCT
GCTAATCCAGCCAATGTTTCTGCATCTAAAGGTCGGTTGATGCGCTGTGTCCGCTGTCCTGTGGCATACC
ACGCCAATGACTTTTGCCTGGCTGCTGGGTCAAAGATCCTTGCATCTAATAGTATCATCTGCCCTAATCA
CTTTACCCCTAGGCGGGGCTGCCGAAATCATGAGCATGTTAATGTTAGCTGGTGCTTTGTGTGCTCAGAA
GGAGGCAGCCTTCTGTGCTGTGATTCTTGCCCTGCTGCTTTTCATCGTGAATGCCTGAACATTGATATCC
CTGAAGGAAACTGGTATTGCAATGACTGTAAAGCAGGCAAAAAGCCACACTACAGGGAGATTGTCTGGGT
AAAAGTTGGACGATACAGGTGGTGGCCAGCTGAGATCTGCCATCCTCGAGCTGTTCCTTCCAACATTGAT
AAGATGAGACATGATGTGGGAGAGTTCCCAGTCCTCTTTTTTGGATCTAATGACTATTTGTGGACTCACC
AGGCCCGAGTCTTCCCTTACATGGAGGGTGACGTGAGCAGCAAGGATAAGATGGGCAAAGGAGTGGATGG
GACATATAAAAAAGCTCTTCAGGAAGCTGCAGCAAGGTTTGAGGAATTAAAGGCCCAAAAAGAGCTAAGA
CAGCTGCAGGAAGACCGAAAGAATGACAAGAAGCCACCACCTTATAAACATATAAAGGTAAACCGTCCTA
TTGGCAGGGTACAGATCTTCACTGCAGACTTATCTGAAATACCCCGTTGCAACTGTAAAGCTACTGATGA
GAACCCCTGTGGGATAGACTCTGAATGCATCAACCGCATGCTGCTCTATGAGTGCCACCCCACAGTGTGT
CCTGCCGGAGGGCGCTGTCAAAACCAGTGCTTTTCCAAGCGCCAATATCCAGAGGTTGAAATTTTCCGCA
CATTACAGCGGGGTTGGGGTCTACGGACAAAAACAGATATTAAAAAGGGTGAATTTGTGAATGAGTATGT
GGGTGAGCTTATAGATGAAGAAGAATGCAGAGCTCGAATTCGCTATGCTCAAGAACATGATATCACTAAT
TTCTATATGCTCACCCTAGACAAAGACCGAATCATTGATGCTGGTCCCAAAGGAAACTATGCTCGGTTCA
TGAATCATTGCTGCCAGCCCAACTGTGAAACACAGAAGTGGTCTGTGAATGGAGATACCCGTGTAGGCCT
TTTTGCACTAAGTGACATTAAAGCAGGCACTGAACTTACCTTCAACTACAACCTAGAATGTCTTGGGAAT
GGAAAGACTGTTTGCAAATGTGGAGCCCCGAACTGCAGTGGCTTCTTGGGTGTAAGGCCAAAGAATCAAC
CCATTGCCACGGAAGAAAAGTCAAAGAAATTCAAGAAGAAGCAACAGGGAAAGCGCAGGACCCAGGGTGA
AATCACAAAGGAGCGAGAAGATGAGTGTTTTAGTTGTGGGGATGCTGGCCAGCTCGTCTCCTGCAAGAAA
CCAGGCTGCCCAAAAGTTTACCACGCAGACTGTCTCAATCTGACCAAGCGACCAGCAGGGAAATGGGAAT
GTCCGTGGCATCAGTGTGACATCTGCGGGAAGGAAGCAGCCTCCTTCTGTGAGATGTGCCCCAGCTCCTT
TTGTAAGCAGCATCGAGAAGGGATGCTTTTCATTTCCAAACTGGATGGGCGTCTGTCTTGTACTGAGCAT
GACCCCTGTGGGCCCAATCCTCTGGAACCTGGGGAGATCCGTGAGTATGTGCCTCCCCCAGTACCGCTGC
CTCCAGGGCCAAGCACTCACCTGGCAGAGCAATCAACAGGAATGGCTGCTCAGGCACCCAAAATGTCAGA
TAAACCTCCTGCTGACACCAACCAGATGCTGTCGCTCTCCAAAAAAGCTCTGGCAGGGACTTGTCAGAGG
CCATTGCTACCTGAAAGACCTCTTGAGAGAACTGACTCCAGGCCCCAGCCTTTAGATAAGGTCAGAGACC
TCGCTGGGTCAGGGACCAAATCCCAATCCTTGGTTTCCAGCCAGAGGCCACTGGACAGGCCACCAGCAGT
GGCAGGACCAAGACCCCAGCTAAGCGACAAACCCTCTCCAGTGACCAGCCCAAGCTCCTCACCCTCAGTC
AGGTCCCAACCACTGGAAAGACCTCTGGGGACGGCTGACCCAAGGCTGGATAAATCCATAGGTGCTGCCA
GCCCAAGGCCCCAGTCACTGGAGAAAACCTCAGTTCCCACTGGCCTGAGACTTCCGCCGCCAGACAGACT
GCTCATTACTAGCAGTCCCAAACCCCAGACTTCAGACAGGCCTACTGACAAACCCCATGCCTCTTTGTCC
CAGAGACTCCCACCTCCTGAGAAAGTACTATCAGCTGTGGTCCAGACCCTTGTAGCTAAAGAAAAAGCAC
TGAGGCCTGTGGACCAGAATACTCAGTCAAAAAATAGAGCTGCTTTGGTGATGGATCTCATAGACCTAAC
TCCTCGCCAGAAGGAGCGGGCAGCTTCACCTCATCAGGTCACACCACAGGCTGATGAGAAGATGCCAGTG
TTGGAGTCAAGTTCATGGCCTGCCAGCAAAGGTCTGGGGCATATGCCGAGAGCTGTTGAGAAAGGCTGTG
TGTCAGATCCTCTTCAGACATCTGGGAAAGCAGCAGCCCCTTCAGAGGACCCCTGGCAAGCTGTTAAATC
ACTCACCCAGGCCAGACTTCTTTCTCAGCCTCCTGCCAAGGCCTTTTTATATGAGCCAACAACTCAGGCC
TCAGGAAGAGCTTCTGCAGGGGCTGAGCAGACCCCAGGGCCTCTTAGCCAATCCCCGGGCCTGGTGAAGC
AGGCGAAGCAGATGGTCGGAGGCCAGCAACTACCTGCACTTGCCGCCAAGAGTGGGCAATCTTTTAGGTC
TCTCGGGAAGGCCCCAGCCTCCCTCCCCACTGAAGAAAAGAAGTTGGTAACCACAGAGCAAAGTCCCTGG
GCCCTGGGAAAAGCCTCATCACGGGCAGGGCTCTGGCCCATAGTGGCTGGACAGACACTGGCACAGTCTT
GCTGGTCTGCTGGGAGCACACAGACATTGGCACAGACTTGCTGGTCTCTTGGAAGAGGGCAAGACCCCAA
ACCAGAGCAAAATACACTTCCAGCTCTTAACCAGGCTCCTTCCAGTCACAAGTGTGCAGAATCAGAACAG
AAGTAGAAGGGTGGGCGCGCCGACCCAGCTTTCTTGTACAAAGTGGTGATATCGGTACCGAGCTCGAATT
CTACCGGGTAGGGGAGGCGCTTTTCCCAAGGCAGTCTGGAGCATGCGCTTTAGCAGCCCCGCTGGGCACT
TGGCGCTACACAAGTGGCCTCTGGCCTCGCACACATTCCACATCCACCGGTAGGCGCCAACCGGCTCCGT
TCTTTGGTGGCCCCTTCGCGCCACCTTCTACTCCTCCCCTAGTCAGGAAGTTCCCCCCCGCCCCGCAGCT
CGCGTCGTGCAGGACGTGACAAATGGAAGTAGCACGTCTCACTAGTCTCGTGCAGATGGACAGCACCGCT
GAGCAATGGAAGCGGGTAGGCCTTTGGGGCAGCGGCCAATAGCAGCTTTGCTCCTTCGCTTTCTGGGCTC
AGAGGCTGGGAAGGGGTGGGTCCGGGGGCGGGCTCAGGGGCGGGCTCAGGGGCGGGGCGGGCGCCCGAAG
GTCCTCCGGAGGCCCGGCATTCTGCACGCTTCAAAAGCGCACGTCTGCCGCGCTGTTCTCCTCTTCCTCA
TCTCCGGGCCTTTCGACCATCTAGATCCACCGCGGGCCACCATGGTGAGCAAGGGCGAGGAGGATAACAT
GGCCATCATCAAGGAGTTCATGCGCTTCAAGGTGCACATGGAGGGCTCCGTGAACGGCCACGAGTTCGAG
ATCGAGGGCGAGGGCGAGGGCCGCCCCTACGAGGGCACCCAGACCGCCAAGCTGAAGGTGACCAAGGGTG
GCCCCCTGCCCTTCGCCTGGGACATCCTGTCCCCTCAGTTCATGTACGGCTCCAAGGCCTACGTGAAGCA
CCCCGCCGACATCCCCGACTACTTGAAGCTGTCCTTCCCCGAGGGCTTCAAGTGGGAGCGCGTGATGAAC
TTCGAGGACGGCGGCGTGGTGACCGTGACCCAGGACTCCTCCCTGCAGGACGGCGAGTTCATCTACAAGG
TGAAGCTGCGCGGCACCAACTTCCCCTCCGACGGCCCCGTAATGCAGAAGAAGACCATGGGCTGGGAGGC
CTCCTCCGAGCGGATGTACCCCGAGGACGGCGCCCTGAAGGGCGAGATCAAGCAGAGGCTGAAGCTGAAG
GACGGCGGCCACTACGACGCTGAGGTCAAGACCACCTACAAGGCCAAGAAGCCCGTGCAGCTGCCCGGCG
CCTACAACGTCAACATCAAGTTGGACATCACCTCCCACAACGAGGACTACACCATCGTGGAACAGTACGA
ACGCGCCGAGGGCCGCCACTCCACCGGCGGCATGGACGAGCTGTACAAGTAGAGCGGCCAACTCGAGGGA
TCCCCCGGGGTCGACTGATCAAATTCGAGCTCGGTACCTTTAAGACCAATGACTTACAAGGCAGCTGTAG
ATCTTAGCCACTTTTTAAAAGAAAAGGGGGGACTGGAAGGGCTAATTCACTCCCAACGAAGACAAGATCT
GCTTTTTGCTTGTACTGGGTCTCTCTGGTTAGACCAGATCTGAGCCTGGGAGCTCTCTGGCTAACTAGGG
AACCCACTGCTTAAGCCTCAATAAAGCTTGCCTTGAGTGCTTCAAGTAGTGTGTGCCCGTCTGTTGTGTG
ACTCTGGTAACTAGAGATCCCTCAGACCCTTTTAGTCAGTGTGGAAAATCTCTAGCAGTAGTAGTTCATG
TCATCTTATTATTCAGTATTTATAACTTGCAAAGAAATGAATATCAGAGAGTGAGAGGAACTTGTTTATT
GCAGCTTATAATGGTTACAAATAAAGCAATAGCATCACAAATTTCACAAATAAAGCATTTTTTTCACTGC
ATTCTAGTTGTGGTTTGTCCAAACTCATCAATGTATCTTATCATGTCTGGCTCTAGCTATCCCGCCCCTA
ACTCCGCCCATCCCGCCCCTAACTCCGCCCAGTTCCGCCCATTCTCCGCCCCATGGCTGACTAATTTTTT
TTATTTATGCAGAGGCCGAGGCCGCCTCGGCCTCTGAGCTATTCCAGAAGTAGTGAGGAGGCTTTTTTGG
AGGCCTAGGGACGTACCCAATTCGCCCTATAGTGAGTCGTATTACGCGCGCTCACTGGCCGTCGTTTTAC
AACGTCGTGACTGGGAAAACCCTGGCGTTACCCAACTTAATCGCCTTGCAGCACATCCCCCTTTCGCCAG
CTGGCGTAATAGCGAAGAGGCCCGCACCGATCGCCCTTCCCAACAGTTGCGCAGCCTGAATGGCGAATGG
G
[124 nt withheld, positions 11062-11185]
C
[91 nt withheld, positions 11187-11277]
A
[49 nt withheld, positions 11279-11327]
CCTTTGACGTTGGAGTCCACGTTCTTT
[37 nt withheld, positions 11355-11391]
ACCCTATCTCGGTCTATTCTTTTGATTTATAAGGGATTTTGCCGATTTCGGCCTATTGGTTAAAAAATGA
GCTGATTTAACAAAAATTTAACGCGAATTTTAACAAAATATTAACGCTTACAATTTAGGTGGCACTTTTC
GGGGAAATGTGCGCGGAACCCCTATTTGTTTATTTTTCTAAATACATTCAAATATGTATCCGCTCATGAG
ACAATAACCCTGATAAATGCTTCAATAATATTGAAAAAGGAAGAGTATGAGTATTCAACATTTCCGTGTC
GCCCTTATTCCCTTTTTTGCGGCATTTTGCCTTCCTGTTTTTGCTCACCCAGAAACGCTGGTGAAAGTAA
AAGATGCTGAAGATCAGTTGGGTGCACGAGTGGGTTACATCGAACTGGATCTCAACAGCGGTAAGATCCT
TGAGAGTTTTCGCCCCGAAGAACGTTTTCCAATGATGAGCACTTTTAAAGTTCTGCTATGTGGCGCGGTA
TTATCCCGTATTGACGCCGGGCAAGAGCAACTCGGTCGCCGCATACACTATTCTCAGAATGACTTGGTTG
AGTACTCACCAGTCACAGAAAAGCATCTTACGGATGGCATGACAGTAAGAGAATTATGCAGTGCTGCCAT
AACCATGAGTGATAACACTGCGGCCAACTTACTTCTGACAACGATCGGAGGACCGAAGGAGCTAACCGCT
TTTTTGCACAACATGGGGGATCATGTAACTCGCCTTGATCGTTGGGAACCGGAGCTGAATGAAGCCATAC
CAAACGACGAGCGTGACACCACGATGCCTGTAGCAATGGCAACAACGTTGCGCAAACTATTAACTGGCGA
ACTACTTACTCTAGCTTCCCGGCAACAATTAATAGACTGGATGGAGGCGGATAAAGTTGCAGGACCACTT
CTGCGCTCGGCCCTTCCGGCTGGCTGGTTTATTGCTGATAAATCTGGAGCCGGTGAGCGTGGGTCTCGCG
GTATCATTGCAGCACTGGGGCCAGATGGTAAGCCCTCCCGTATCGTAGTTATCTACACGACGGGGAGTCA
GGCAACTATGGATGAACGAAATAGACAGATCGCTGAGATAGGTGCCTCACTGATTAAGCATTGGTAACTG
TCAGACCAAGTTTACTCATATATACTTTAGATTGATTTAAAACTTCATTTTTAATTTAAAAGGATCTAGG
TGAAGATCCTTTTTGATAATCTCATGACCAAAATCCCTTAACGTGAGTTTTCGTTCCACTGAGCGTCAGA
CCCCGTAGAAAAGATCAAAGGATCTTCTTGAGATCCTTTTTTTCTGCGCGTAATCTGCTGCTTGCAAACA
AAAAAACCACCGCTACCAGCGGTGGTTTGTTTGCCGGATCAAGAGCTACCAACTCTTTTTCCGAAGGTAA
CTGGCTTCAGCAGAGCGCAGATACCAAATACTGTTCTTCTAGTGTAGCCGTAGTTAGGCCACCACTTCAA
GAACTCTGTAGCACCGCCTACATACCTCGCTCTGCTAATCCTGTTACCAGTGGCTGCTGCCAGTGGCGAT
AAGTCGTGTCTTACCGGGTTGGACTCAAGACGATAGTTACCGGATAAGGCGCAGCGGTCGGGCTGAACGG
GGGGTTCGTGCACACAGCCCAGCTTGGAGCGAACGACCTACACCGAACTGAGATACCTACAGCGTGAGCT
ATGAGAAAGCGCCACGCTTCCCGAAGGGAGAAAGGCGGACAGGTATCCGGTAAGCGGCAGGGTCGGAACA
GGAGAGCGCACGAGGGAGCTTCCAGGGGGAAACGCCTGGTATCTTTATAGTCCTGTCGGGTTTCGCCACC
TCTGACTTGAGCGTCGATTTTTGTGATGCTCGTCAGGGGGGCGGAGCCTATGGAAAAACGCCAGCAACGC
GGCCTTTTTACGGTTCCTGGCCTTTTGCTGGCCTTTTGCTCACATGTTCTTTCCTGCGTTATCCCCTGAT
TCTGTGGATAACCGTATTACCGCCTTTGAGTGAGCTGATACCGCTCGCCGCAGCCGAACGACCGAGCGCA
GCGAGTCAGTGAGCGAGGAAGCGGAAGAGCGCCCAATACGCAAACCGCCTCTCCCCGCGCGTTGGCCGAT
TCATTAATGCAGCTGGCACGACAGGTTTCCCGACTGGAAAGCGGGCAGTGAGCGCAACGCAATTAATGTG
AGTTAGCTCACTCATTAGGCACCCCAGGCTTTACACTTTATGCTTCCGGCTCGTATGTTGTGTGGAATTG
TGAGCGGATAACAATTTCACACAGGAAACAGCTATGACCATGATTACG
